>Addgene plasmid #77653 | ITPKC gRNA (BRDN0001148914) | addgene full sequence | sequence record 188172 | Addgene Assembled Sequence
CCCGGGTGCAAAGATGGATAAAGTTTTAAACAGAGAGGAATCTTTGCAGCTAATGGACCTTCTAGGTCTT
GAAAGGAGTGGGAATTGGCTCCGGTGCCCGTCAGTGGGCAGAGCGCACATCGCCCACAGTCCCCGAGAAG
TTGGGGGGAGGGGTCGGCAATTGATCCGGTGCCTAGAGAAGGTGGCGCGGGGTAAACTGGGAAAGTGATG
TCGTGTACTGGCTCCGCCTTTTTCCCGAGGGTGGGGGAGAACCGTATATAAGTGCAGTAGTCGCCGTGAA
CGTTCTTTTTCGCAACGGGTTTGCCGCCAGAACACAGGTAAGTGCCGTGTGTGGTTCCCGCGGGCCTGGC
CTCTTTACGGGTTATGGCCCTTGCGTGCCTTGAATTACTTCCACCTGGCTGCAGTACGTGATTCTTGATC
CCGAGCTTCGGGTTGGAAGTGGGTGGGAGAGTTCGAGGCCTTGCGCTTAAGGAGCCCCTTCGCCTCGTGC
TTGAGTTGAGGCCTGGCCTGGGCGCTGGGGCCGCCGCGTGCGAATCTGGTGGCACCTTCGCGCCTGTCTC
GCTGCTTTCGATAAGTCTCTAGCCATTTAAAATTTTTGATGACCTGCTGCGACGCTTTTTTTCTGGCAAG
ATAGTCTTGTAAATGCGGGCCAAGATCTGCACACTGGTATTTCGGTTTTTGGGGCCGCGGGCGGCGACGG
GGCCCGTGCGTCCCAGCGCACATGTTCGGCGAGGCGGGGCCTGCGAGCGCGGCCACCGAGAATCGGACGG
GGGTAGTCTCAAGCTGGCCGGCCTGCTCTGGTGCCTGGCCTCGCGCCGCCGTGTATCGCCCCGCCCTGGG
CGGCAAGGCTGGCCCGGTCGGCACCAGTTGCGTGAGCGGAAAGATGGCCGCTTCCCGGCCCTGCTGCAGG
GAGCTCAAAATGGAGGACGCGGCGCTCGGGAGAGCGGGCGGGTGAGTCACCCACACAAAGGAAAAGGGCC
TTTCCGTCCTCAGCCGTCGCTTCATGTGACTCCACGGAGTACCGGGCGCCGTCCAGGCACCTCGATTAGT
TCTCGAGCTTTTGGAGTACGTCGTCTTTAGGTTGGGGGGAGGGGTTTTATGCGATGGAGTTTCCCCACAC
TGAGTGGGTGGAGACTGAAGTTAGGCCAGCTTGGCACTTGATGTAATTCTCCTTGGAATTTGCCCTTTTT
GAGTTTGGATCTTGGTTCATTCTCAAGCCTCAGACAGTGGTTCAAAGTTTTTTTCTTCCATTTCAGGTGT
CGTGACGTACGGCCACCATGACCGAGTACAAGCCCACGGTGCGCCTCGCCACCCGCGACGACGTCCCCAG
GGCCGTACGCACCCTCGCCGCCGCGTTCGCCGACTACCCCGCCACGCGCCACACCGTCGATCCGGACCGC
CACATCGAGCGGGTCACCGAGCTGCAAGAACTCTTCCTCACGCGCGTCGGGCTCGACATCGGCAAGGTGT
GGGTCGCGGACGACGGCGCCGCCGTGGCGGTCTGGACCACGCCGGAGAGCGTCGAAGCGGGGGCGGTGTT
CGCCGAGATCGGCCCGCGCATGGCCGAGTTGAGCGGTTCCCGGCTGGCCGCGCAGCAACAGATGGAAGGC
CTCCTGGCGCCGCACCGGCCCAAGGAGCCCGCGTGGTTCCTGGCCACCGTCGGAGTCTCGCCCGACCACC
AGGGCAAGGGTCTGGGCAGCGCCGTCGTGCTCCCCGGAGTGGAGGCGGCCGAGCGCGCCGGGGTGCCCGC
CTTCCTGGAGACCTCCGCGCCCCGCAACCTCCCCTTCTACGAGCGGCTCGGCTTCACCGTCACCGCCGAC
GTCGAGGTGCCCGAAGGACCGCGCACCTGGTGCATGACCCGCAAGCCCGGTGCCTGAACGCGTTAAGTCG
ACAATCAACCTCTGGATTACAAAATTTGTGAAAGATTGACTGGTATTCTTAACTATGTTGCTCCTTTTAC
GCTATGTGGATACGCTGCTTTAATGCCTTTGTATCATGCTATTGCTTCCCGTATGGCTTTCATTTTCTCC
TCCTTGTATAAATCCTGGTTGCTGTCTCTTTATGAGGAGTTGTGGCCCGTTGTCAGGCAACGTGGCGTGG
TGTGCACTGTGTTTGCTGACGCAACCCCCACTGGTTGGGGCATTGCCACCACCTGTCAGCTCCTTTCCGG
GACTTTCGCTTTCCCCCTCCCTATTGCCACGGCGGAACTCATCGCCGCCTGCCTTGCCCGCTGCTGGACA
GGGGCTCGGCTGTTGGGCACTGACAATTCCGTGGTGTTGTCGGGGAAATCATCGTCCTTTCCTTGGCTGC
TCGCCTGTGTTGCCACCTGGATTCTGCGCGGGACGTCCTTCTGCTACGTCCCTTCGGCCCTCAATCCAGC
GGACCTTCCTTCCCGCGGCCTGCTGCCGGCTCTGCGGCCTCTTCCGCGTCTTCGCCTTCGCCCTCAGACG
AGTCGGATCTCCCTTTGGGCCGCCTCCCCGCGTCGACTTTAAGACCAATGACTTACAAGGCAGCTGTAGA
TCTTAGCCACTTTTTAAAAGAAAAGGGGGGACTGGAAGGGCTAATTCACTCCCAACGAAGACAAGATCTG
CTTTTTGCTTGTACTGGGTCTCTCTGGTTAGACCAGATCTGAGCCTGGGAGCTCTCTGGCTAACTAGGGA
ACCCACTGCTTAAGCCTCAATAAAGCTTGCCTTGAGTGCTTCAAGTAGTGTGTGCCCGTCTGTTGTGTGA
CTCTGGTAACTAGAGATCCCTCAGACCCTTTTAGTCAGTGTGGAAAATCTCTAGCAGTACGTATAGTAGT
TCATGTCATCTTATTATTCAGTATTTATAACTTGCAAAGAAATGAATATCAGAGAGTGAGAGGAACTTGT
TTATTGCAGCTTATAATGGTTACAAATAAAGCAATAGCATCACAAATTTCACAAATAAAGCATTTTTTTC
ACTGCATTCTAGTTGTGGTTTGTCCAAACTCATCAATGTATCTTATCATGTCTGGCTCTAGCTATCCCGC
CCCTAACTCCGCCCATCCCGCCCCTAACTCCGCCCAGTTCCGCCCATTCTCCGCCCCATGGCTGACTAAT
TTTTTTTATTTATGCAGAGGCCGAGGCCGCCTCGGCCTCTGAGCTATTCCAGAAGTAGTGAGGAGGCTTT
TTTGGAGGCCTAGGGACGTACCCAATTCGCCCTATAGTGAGTCGTATTACGCGCGCTCACTGGCCGTCGT
TTTACAACGTCGTGACTGGGAAAACCCTGGCGTTACCCAACTTAATCGCCTTGCAGCACATCCCCCTTTC
GCCAGCTGGCGTAATAGCGAAGAGGCCCGCACCGATCGCCCTTCCCAACAGTTGCGCAGCCTGAATGGCG
AATGGG
[124 nt withheld, positions 3367-3490]
C
[91 nt withheld, positions 3492-3582]
A
[49 nt withheld, positions 3584-3632]
CCTTTGACGTTGGAGTCCACGTTCTTT
[37 nt withheld, positions 3660-3696]
ACCCTATCTCGGTCTATTCTTTTGATTTATAAGGGATTTTGCCGATTTCGGCCTATTGGTTAAAAAATGA
GCTGATTTAACAAAAATTTAACGCGAATTTTAACAAAATATTAACGCTTACAATTTAGGTGGCACTTTTC
GGGGAAATGTGCGCGGAACCCCTATTTGTTTATTTTTCTAAATACATTCAAATATGTATCCGCTCATGAG
ACAATAACCCTGATAAATGCTTCAATAATATTGAAAAAGGAAGAGTATGAGTATTCAACATTTCCGTGTC
GCCCTTATTCCCTTTTTTGCGGCATTTTGCCTTCCTGTTTTTGCTCACCCAGAAACGCTGGTGAAAGTAA
AAGATGCTGAAGATCAGTTGGGTGCACGAGTGGGTTACATCGAACTGGATCTCAACAGCGGTAAGATCCT
TGAGAGTTTTCGCCCCGAAGAACGTTTTCCAATGATGAGCACTTTTAAAGTTCTGCTATGTGGCGCGGTA
TTATCCCGTATTGACGCCGGGCAAGAGCAACTCGGTCGCCGCATACACTATTCTCAGAATGACTTGGTTG
AGTACTCACCAGTCACAGAAAAGCATCTTACGGATGGCATGACAGTAAGAGAATTATGCAGTGCTGCCAT
AACCATGAGTGATAACACTGCGGCCAACTTACTTCTGACAACGATCGGAGGACCGAAGGAGCTAACCGCT
TTTTTGCACAACATGGGGGATCATGTAACTCGCCTTGATCGTTGGGAACCGGAGCTGAATGAAGCCATAC
CAAACGACGAGCGTGACACCACGATGCCTGTAGCAATGGCAACAACGTTGCGCAAACTATTAACTGGCGA
ACTACTTACTCTAGCTTCCCGGCAACAATTAATAGACTGGATGGAGGCGGATAAAGTTGCAGGACCACTT
CTGCGCTCGGCCCTTCCGGCTGGCTGGTTTATTGCTGATAAATCTGGAGCCGGTGAGCGTGGGTCTCGCG
GTATCATTGCAGCACTGGGGCCAGATGGTAAGCCCTCCCGTATCGTAGTTATCTACACGACGGGGAGTCA
GGCAACTATGGATGAACGAAATAGACAGATCGCTGAGATAGGTGCCTCACTGATTAAGCATTGGTAACTG
TCAGACCAAGTTTACTCATATATACTTTAGATTGATTTAAAACTTCATTTTTAATTTAAAAGGATCTAGG
TGAAGATCCTTTTTGATAATCTCATGACCAAAATCCCTTAACGTGAGTTTTCGTTCCACTGAGCGTCAGA
CCCCGTAGAAAAGATCAAAGGATCTTCTTGAGATCCTTTTTTTCTGCGCGTAATCTGCTGCTTGCAAACA
AAAAAACCACCGCTACCAGCGGTGGTTTGTTTGCCGGATCAAGAGCTACCAACTCTTTTTCCGAAGGTAA
CTGGCTTCAGCAGAGCGCAGATACCAAATACTGTTCTTCTAGTGTAGCCGTAGTTAGGCCACCACTTCAA
GAACTCTGTAGCACCGCCTACATACCTCGCTCTGCTAATCCTGTTACCAGTGGCTGCTGCCAGTGGCGAT
AAGTCGTGTCTTACCGGGTTGGACTCAAGACGATAGTTACCGGATAAGGCGCAGCGGTCGGGCTGAACGG
GGGGTTCGTGCACACAGCCCAGCTTGGAGCGAACGACCTACACCGAACTGAGATACCTACAGCGTGAGCT
ATGAGAAAGCGCCACGCTTCCCGAAGGGAGAAAGGCGGACAGGTATCCGGTAAGCGGCAGGGTCGGAACA
GGAGAGCGCACGAGGGAGCTTCCAGGGGGAAACGCCTGGTATCTTTATAGTCCTGTCGGGTTTCGCCACC
TCTGACTTGAGCGTCGATTTTTGTGATGCTCGTCAGGGGGGCGGAGCCTATGGAAAAACGCCAGCAACGC
GGCCTTTTTACGGTTCCTGGCCTTTTGCTGGCCTTTTGCTCACATGTTCTTTCCTGCGTTATCCCCTGAT
TCTGTGGATAACCGTATTACCGCCTTTGAGTGAGCTGATACCGCTCGCCGCAGCCGAACGACCGAGCGCA
GCGAGTCAGTGAGCGAGGAAGCGGAAGAGCGCCCAATACGCAAACCGCCTCTCCCCGCGCGTTGGCCGAT
TCATTAATGCAGCTGGCACGACAGGTTTCCCGACTGGAAAGCGGGCAGTGAGCGCAACGCAATTAATGTG
AGTTAGCTCACTCATTAGGCACCCCAGGCTTTACACTTTATGCTTCCGGCTCGTATGTTGTGTGGAATTG
TGAGCGGATAACAATTTCACACAGGAAACAGCTATGACCATGATTACGCCAAGCGCGCAATTAACCCTCA
CTAAAGGGAACAAAAGCTGGAGCTGCAAGCTTAATGTAGTCTTATGCAATACTCTTGTAGTCTTGCAACA
TGGTAACGATGAGTTAGCAACATGCCTTACAAGGAGAGAAAAAGCACCGTGCATGCCGATTGGTGGAAGT
AAGGTGGTACGATCGTGCCTTATTAGGAAGGCAACAGACGGGTCTGACATGGATTGGACGAACCACTGAA
TTGCCGCATTGCAGAGATATTGTATTTAAGTGCCTAGCTCGATACATAAACGGGTCTCTCTGGTTAGACC
AGATCTGAGCCTGGGAGCTCTCTGGCTAACTAGGGAACCCACTGCTTAAGCCTCAATAAAGCTTGCCTTG
AGTGCTTCAAGTAGTGTGTGCCCGTCTGTTGTGTGACTCTGGTAACTAGAGATCCCTCAGACCCTTTTAG
TCAGTGTGGAAAATCTCTAGCAGTGGCGCCCGAACAGGGACTTGAAAGCGAAAGGGAAACCAGAGGAGCT
CTCTCGACGCAGGACTCGGCTTGCTGAAGCGCGCACGGCAAGAGGCGAGGGGCGGCGACTGGTGAGTACG
CCAAAAATTTTGACTAGCGGAGGCTAGAAGGAGAGAGATGGGTGCGAGAGCGTCAGTATTAAGCGGGGGA
GAATTAGATCGCGATGGGAAAAAATTCGGTTAAGGCCAGGGGGAAAGAAAAAATATAAATTAAAACATAT
AGTATGGGCAAGCAGGGAGCTAGAACGATTCGCAGTTAATCCTGGCCTGTTAGAAACATCAGAAGGCTGT
AGACAAATACTGGGACAGCTACAACCATCCCTTCAGACAGGATCAGAAGAACTTAGATCATTATATAATA
CAGTAGCAACCCTCTATTGTGTGCATCAAAGGATAGAGATAAAAGACACCAAGGAAGCTTTAGACAAGAT
AGAGGAAGAGCAAAACAAAAGTAAGACCACCGCACAGCAAGCGGCCGCTGATCTTCAGACCTGGAGGAGG
AGATATGAGGGACAATTGGAGAAGTGAATTATATAAATATAAAGTAGTAAAAATTGAACCATTAGGAGTA
GCACCCACCAAGGCAAAGAGAAGAGTGGTGCAGAGAGAAAAAAGAGCAGTGGGAATAGGAGCTTTGTTCC
TTGGGTTCTTGGGAGCAGCAGGAAGCACTATGGGCGCAGCGTCAATGACGCTGACGGTACAGGCCAGACA
ATTATTGTCTGGTATAGTGCAGCAGCAGAACAATTTGCTGAGGGCTATTGAGGCGCAACAGCATCTGTTG
CAACTCACAGTCTGGGGCATCAAGCAGCTCCAGGCAAGAATCCTGGCTGTGGAAAGATACCTAAAGGATC
AACAGCTCCTGGGGATTTGGGGTTGCTCTGGAAAACTCATTTGCACCACTGCTGTGCCTTGGAATGCTAG
TTGGAGTAATAAATCTCTGGAACAGATTTGGAATCACACGACCTGGATGGAGTGGGACAGAGAAATTAAC
AATTACACAAGCTTAATACACTCCTTAATTGAAGAATCGCAAAACCAGCAAGAAAAGAATGAACAAGAAT
TATTGGAATTAGATAAATGGGCAAGTTTGTGGAATTGGTTTAACATAACAAATTGGCTGTGGTATATAAA
ATTATTCATAATGATAGTAGGAGGCTTGGTAGGTTTAAGAATAGTTTTTGCTGTACTTTCTATAGTGAAT
AGAGTTAGGCAGGGATATTCACCATTATCGTTTCAGACCCACCTCCCAACCCCGAGGGGACCCAGAGAGG
GCCTATTTCCCATGATTCCTTCATATTTGCATATACGATACAAGGCTGTTAGAGAGATAATTAGAATTAA
TTTGACTGTAAACACAAAGATATTAGTACAAAATACGTGACGTAGAAAGTAATAATTTCTTGGGTAGTTT
GCAGTTTTAAAATTATGTTTTAAAATGGACTATCATATGCTTACCGTAACTTGAAAGTATTTCGATTTCT
TGGCTTTATATATCTTGTGGAAAGGACGAAACACCGTTTCGGAAGGAGACCACAAAGTTTTAGAGCTAGA
AATAGCAAGTTAAAATAAGGCTAGTCCGTTATCAACTTGAAAAAGTGGCACCGAGTCGGTGCTTTTTTAA
GCTTGGCGTAACTAGATCTTGAGACAAATGGCAGTATTCATCCACAATTTTAAAAGAAAAGGGGGGATTG
GGGGGTACAGTGCAGGGGAAAGAATAGTAGACATAATAGCAACAGACATACAAACTAAAGAATTACAAAA
ACAAATTACAAAAATTCAAAATTTTCGGGTTTATTACAGGGACAGCAGAGATCCACTTTGGCGCCGGCTC
GAGGGGG
Features (pLannotate 1.2.2; 29 found; start..end, strand, type, name):
     14..80      +  CDS            small t antigen (fragment): SV40 (simian virus 40) small t antigen
    106..317     +  promoter       EF-1α core promoter: core promoter for human elongation factor EF-1α
    318..1256    +  intron         EF-1α intron A: intron upstream of the start codon of human EF-1α
   1278..1877    +  CDS            PuroR (fragment): puromycin N-acetyltransferase; pac from Streptomyces; confers resistance to puromycin
   1893..2481    +  misc_feature   WPRE: woodchuck hepatitis virus posttranscriptional regulatory element
   2532..2551    +  misc_feature   cPPT/CTS (fragment): central polypurine tract and central termination sequence of HIV-1
   2553..2786    +  LTR            3' LTR (ΔU3): self-inactivating 3' long terminal repeat (LTR) from HIV-1
   2864..2985    +  polyA_signal   SV40 poly(A) signal: SV40 polyadenylation signal
   3025..3160    +  rep_origin     SV40 ori: SV40 origin of replication
   3181..3199    -  promoter       T7 promoter: promoter for bacteriophage T7 RNA polymerase
   3207..3362    +  CDS            lacZα (fragment): LacZα fragment of β-galactosidase; lacZ fragment
   3367..3795    +  rep_origin     f1 ori (sequence partly withheld): f1 bacteriophage origin of replication; arrow indicates direction of (+) strand synthesis
   3848..3952    +  promoter       AmpR promoter: bla
   3953..4813    +  CDS            AmpR: β-lactamase; bla; confers resistance to ampicillin, carbenicillin, and related antibiotics
   4984..5572    +  rep_origin     ori: high-copy-number ColE1/pMB1/pBR322/pUC origin of replication
   5755..5847    +  CDS            lacI (fragment): lac repressor; lacI; The lac repressor binds to the lac operator to inhibit transcription in E. coli. This inhibition can be relieved by adding lactose or isopropyl-β-D-thiogalactopyranoside (IPTG).
   5860..5881    +  protein_bind   CAP binding site: CAP binding activates transcription in the presence of cAMP. E. coli catabolite activator protein
   5896..5926    +  promoter       lac promoter: promoter for the E. coli lac operon
   5934..5950    +  protein_bind   lac operator: The lac repressor binds to the lac operator to inhibit transcription in E. coli. This inhibition can be relieved by adding lactose or isopropyl-β-D-thiogalactopyranoside (IPTG). lac repressor encoded by lacI
   5995..6013    +  promoter       T3 promoter: promoter for bacteriophage T3 RNA polymerase
   6041..6267    +  promoter       RSV promoter: Rous sarcoma virus enhancer/promoter
   6268..6448    +  LTR            5' LTR (truncated): truncated 5' long terminal repeat (LTR) from HIV-1
   6495..6620    +  misc_feature   HIV-1 Ψ: packaging signal of human immunodeficiency virus type 1
   6604..6967    +  CDS            HIV-1 gag (fragment): gag protein from human immunodeficiency virus 1; gag
   7113..7346    +  misc_feature   RRE: The Rev response element (RRE) of HIV-1 allows for Rev-dependent mRNA export from the nucleus to the cytoplasm.
   7723..7749    +  CDS            Rev (fragment): human immunodeficiency virus 1 (HIV-1) Rev protein; rev; enhances nuclear export of unspliced and incompletely spliced viral mRNAs
   7753..7993    +  promoter       U6 promoter: RNA polymerase III promoter for human U6 snRNA
   8023..8098    +  misc_RNA       gRNA scaffold: guide RNA scaffold for the Streptococcus pyogenes CRISPR/Cas9 system
   8154..8271    +  misc_feature   cPPT/CTS: central polypurine tract and central termination sequence of HIV-1
