[The description below was written by a language model from this plasmid's Addgene catalogue record and pLannotate feature annotations shown in this document.]
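Description:
ITPKC gRNA (BRDN0001148914) is a third-generation lentiviral guide RNA plasmid built on the lentiGuide-Puro backbone and designed to direct Streptococcus pyogenes Cas9 to the human ITPKC gene (inositol-trisphosphate 3-kinase C). It is maintained in E. coli as a high-copy plasmid through a ColE1/pUC-type origin with ampicillin resistance (β-lactamase). The backbone also carries an f1 origin, an SV40 origin and poly(A) signal, and remnants of lac and T7/T3 cloning-vector sequences.

The lentiviral transfer cassette begins with an RSV promoter fused to a truncated HIV-1 5' LTR, which makes genomic RNA production Tat-independent. This is followed by the Ψ packaging signal with a partial gag region and the Rev response element for Rev-dependent nuclear export. Within the proviral region, a human U6 RNA polymerase III promoter drives the ITPKC-specific spacer joined to the S. pyogenes gRNA scaffold, and a cPPT/CTS element lies just downstream to aid nuclear import of the reverse-transcribed genome. A second expression unit uses the EF-1α core promoter with its intron A to express puromycin N-acetyltransferase, which allows selection of transduced mammalian cells. A WPRE enhances transcript expression, and a ΔU3 self-inactivating 3' LTR closes the cassette.

The plasmid does not encode Cas9, so it must be used with a separate Cas9 vector or in cells that already express Cas9. It belongs to a human kinome guide collection designed with optimized sgRNA rules, and it is suited to targeting ITPKC in human cells for gene disruption after virus production and transduction.
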