Addgene plasmid #77653: ITPKC gRNA (BRDN0001148914)
Purpose: 3rd generation lentiviral gRNA plasmid targeting human ITPKC
Depositing lab: John Doench & David Root. Depositing organization: Broad Institute. Publication: Optimized sgRNA design to maximize activity and minimize off-target effects of CRISPR-Cas9. Doench JG, Fusi N, Sullender M, Hegde M, Vaimberg EW, Donovan KF, Smith I, Tothova Z, Wilen C, Orchard R, Virgin HW, Listgarten J, Root DE. Nat Biotechnol. 2016 Jan 18. doi: 10.1038/nbt.3437. PubMed 26780180.
Backbone
  Vector backbone: lentiGuide-Puro
  Backbone manufacturer: Zhang Lab (Addgene plasmid # 52963)
  Vector type: Mammalian Expression, Lentiviral, CRISPR
  Selectable markers: Puromycin
Growth in bacteria
  Bacterial resistance: Ampicillin, 100 μg/mL
  Growth temperature: 37°C
  Growth strain: DH5alpha
  Copy number: High Copy
Gene/Insert
  Gene/Insert name: ITPKC (alt names: ITPKC; NM_025194.2)
  gRNA/shRNA sequence: TTTCGGAAGGAGACCACAAA
  Species: H. sapiens (human)
  Entrez Gene: ITPKC (a.k.a. IP3-3KC, IP3KC)
  Promoter: hU6
  Cloning method: Unknown
  Sequencing primers: 5′ U6-F; 3′ pS2-R
Terms and licenses: Academic/Nonprofit Terms; Industry Terms: Not Available to Industry
Depositor comments: The gRNA was designed to target the following Genbank reference sequence(s): NM_025194.2. Note that this plasmid does NOT contain Cas9. It should be used in conjunction with lentiCas9-Blast (Addgene #52962) or otherwise with cell lines already expressing Cas9. Browse the full kinome gRNA library at http://www.addgene.org/pooled-library/broadgpp-human-kinome/ or visit http://www.broadinstitute.org/rnai/public/ for detailed protocols and information.
How to cite: ITPKC gRNA (BRDN0001148914) was a gift from John Doench & David Root (Addgene plasmid # 77653 ; http://n2t.net/addgene:77653 ; RRID:Addgene_77653)
