>Addgene plasmid #77653 | ITPKC gRNA (BRDN0001148914) | depositor partial sequence | sequence record 145113 | Target Sequence
TTTCGGAAGGAGACCACAAA
