>Addgene plasmid #77653 | ITPKC gRNA (BRDN0001148914) | addgene partial sequence | sequence record 188171 | hU6-F
AGAAAGTAATAATTTCTTGGGTAGTTTGCAGTTTTAAAATTATGTTTTAAAATGGACTATCATATGCTTA
CCGTAACTTGAAAGTATTTCGATTTCTTGGCTTTATATATCTTGTGGAAAGGACGAAACACCGTTTCGGA
AGGAGACCACAAAGTTTTAGAGCTAGAAATAGCAAGTTAAAATAAGGCTAGTCCGTTATCAACTTGAAAA
AGTGGCACCGAGTCGGTGCTTTTTTAAGCTTGGCGTAACTAGATCTTGAGACAAATGGCAGTATTCATCC
ACAATTTTAAAAGAAAAGGGGGGATTGGGGGGTACAGTGCAGGGGAAAGAATAGTAGACATAATAGCAAC
AGACATACAAACTAAAGAATTACAAAAACAAATTACAAAAATTCAAAATTTTCGGGTTTATTACAGGGAC
AGCAGAGATCCACTTTGGCGCCGGCTCGAGGGGGCCCGGGTGCAAAGATGGATAAAGTTTTAAACAGAGA
GGAATCTTTGCAGCTAATGGACCTTCTAGGTCTTGAAAGGAGTGGGAATTGGCTCCGGTGCCCGTCAGTG
GGCAGAGCGC
